LOCUS       Exported 7035 bp ds-DNA circular SYN 13-MAY-2021
DEFINITION  Mammalian expression plasmid for SARS-CoV-2 RNA-dependent RNA
            polymerase.
ACCESSION   .
VERSION     .
KEYWORDS    pGBW-m4133914
SOURCE      synthetic DNA construct
  ORGANISM  synthetic DNA construct
REFERENCE   1 (bases 1 to 7035)
  TITLE     SARS-CoV-2 protein Mammalian expression constructs, tagged, for
            protein expression and/or purification
REFERENCE   2 (bases 1 to 7035)
  AUTHORS   .
  TITLE     Direct Submission
  JOURNAL   Exported May 13, 2021 from SnapGene Server 1.1.58
            http://www.snapgene.com
FEATURES             Location/Qualifiers
     source          1..7035
                     /organism="synthetic DNA construct"
                     /mol_type="other DNA"
     CDS             2804..2824
                     /codon_start=1
                     /product="tobacco etch virus (TEV) protease recognition and
                     cleavage site"
                     /label=TEV site
                     /translation="ENLYFQS"
     CDS             2825..2851
                     /codon_start=1
                     /product="HA (human influenza hemagglutinin) epitope tag"
                     /label=HA
                     /translation="YPYDVPDYA"
     polyA_signal    2904..3025
                     /label=SV40 poly(A) signal
                     /note="SV40 polyadenylation signal"
     primer_bind     complement(2915..2934)
                     /label=EBV-rev
                     /note="SV40 polyA terminator, reverse primer"
     primer_bind     2969..2988
                     /label=SV40pA-R
                     /note="SV40 polyA, reverse primer"
     terminator      3140..3186
                     /label=T7 terminator
                     /note="transcription terminator for bacteriophage T7 RNA
                     polymerase"
     terminator      3216..3352
                     /label=rrnG terminator
                     /note="transcription terminator from the E. coli ribosomal
                     RNA rrnG operon (Albrechtsen et al., 1991)"
     misc_feature    3397..3468
                     /label=3' beta-globin insulator
                     /note="insulator downstream of the human beta-globin locus
                     (Farrell et al., 2002)"
     rep_origin      complement(3694..4282)
                     /direction=LEFT
                     /label=ori
                     /note="high-copy-number ColE1/pMB1/pBR322/pUC origin of
                     replication"
     primer_bind     complement(3774..3793)
                     /label=pBR322ori-F
                     /note="pBR322 origin, forward primer"
     CDS             5028..5888
                     /codon_start=1
                     /gene="bla"
                     /product="beta-lactamase"
                     /label=AmpR
                     /note="confers resistance to ampicillin, carbenicillin, and
                     related antibiotics"
                     /translation="MSIQHFRVALIPFFAAFCLPVFAHPETLVKVKDAEDQLGARVGYI
                     ELDLNSGKILESFRPEERFPMMSTFKVLLCGAVLSRIDAGQEQLGRRIHYSQNDLVEYS
                     PVTEKHLTDGMTVRELCSAAITMSDNTAANLLLTTIGGPKELTAFLHNMGDHVTRLDRW
                     EPELNEAIPNDERDTTMPVAMATTLRKLLTGELLTLASRQQLIDWMEADKVAGPLLRSA
                     LPAGWFIADKSGAGERGSRGIIAALGPDGKPSRIVVIYTTGSQATMDERNRQIAEIGAS
                     LIKHW"
     primer_bind     complement(5246..5265)
                     /label=Amp-R
                     /note="Ampicillin resistance gene, reverse primer"
     terminator      5901..6037
                     /label=rrnG terminator
                     /note="transcription terminator from the E. coli ribosomal
                     RNA rrnG operon (Albrechtsen et al., 1991)"
     misc_feature    6189..6260
                     /label=5' beta-globin insulator
                     /note="insulator upstream of the human beta-globin locus
                     (Farrell et al., 2002)"
     terminator      6265..6311
                     /label=T7 terminator
                     /note="transcription terminator for bacteriophage T7 RNA
                     polymerase"
     polyA_signal    6329..6377
                     /note="synthetic polyadenylation signal"
     enhancer        6458..6761
                     /label=CMV enhancer
                     /note="human cytomegalovirus immediate early enhancer"
     promoter        6763..6965
                     /label=CMV promoter
                     /note="human cytomegalovirus (CMV) immediate early
                     promoter"
     primer_bind     6916..6936
                     /label=CMV-F
                     /note="Human CMV immediate early promoter, forward primer"
ORIGIN
        1 caccatgtct gccgacgcac agtcgttcct gaatagagtt tgtggtgtat ccgcggcccg
       61 gctaactcca tgcggaaccg ggacgagcac agatgtggtg taccgagctt ttgatatcta
      121 taacgacaaa gtcgctggct tcgccaagtt tcttaagacc aactgttgca ggttccaaga
      181 gaaagacgaa gatgataatc tcatagactc atactttgtg gttaagcgtc acacttttag
      241 taattatcag catgaggaaa caatttataa cttgctgaag gactgccctg ccgtagcaaa
      301 acacgacttc tttaaattcc gcatcgatgg cgatatggtc ccgcatatta gcagacagcg
      361 gttaaccaag tacactatgg cagacctggt gtacgccctg cgacacttcg acgagggaaa
      421 ctgtgacacg ttaaaagaaa tcctcgtgac ttataattgt tgcgatgacg attatttcaa
      481 caagaaagat tggtacgatt ttgtcgagaa tcccgatata ctcagagtgt acgctaacct
      541 gggggaaagg gttcgccagg cactattgaa gacagtccaa ttttgcgacg cgatgcggaa
      601 tgccggcatt gtgggtgtcc tgacacttga taaccaggac ctgaatggca actggtatga
      661 ctttggagat ttcattcaga ccacgcccgg gtccggagta cctgtcgttg actcttacta
      721 ctcacttctg atgccaatcc taaccttaac ccgagctctc acagctgaga gtcacgtgga
      781 caccgacctc acaaaaccgt atatcaagtg ggatttgctg aagtacgatt tcacggaaga
      841 gaggttaaag ctctttgatc gttatttcaa atactgggac cagacttatc atcccaactg
      901 tgtgaattgt ctggacgaca gatgcatact tcattgtgcc aatttcaatg tactgtttag
      961 cacagtgttc ccaccaactt cgtttggtcc tctagtgcgc aaaatctttg tggatggggt
     1021 gcccttcgtt gtttccacag gctatcactt tcgtgagctc ggcgtagttc acaaccaaga
     1081 tgtcaacctg cattcttcca ggttaagttt taaggaactt ctggtgtatg ccgcagaccc
     1141 tgcgatgcac gctgcaagcg gtaatttgtt gctggataag cggaccacgt gcttcagcgt
     1201 ggcggcttta acaaataacg ttgccttcca aaccgtcaag cctggcaact tcaataaaga
     1261 tttctacgat ttcgccgtca gtaaagggtt ttttaaggag ggatcaagcg tagaattgaa
     1321 acattttttc tttgctcagg acggtaatgc cgctatctcg gactacgact actaccggta
     1381 taacctacca actatgtgcg acattcggca gctgttgttc gtggtggagg tcgttgataa
     1441 atactttgat tgctacgatg gcggatgcat taacgccaat caagtcatcg tgaacaatct
     1501 ggacaagagc gccggcttcc cctttaacaa atggggaaag gcaaggctat attatgactc
     1561 tatgtcctat gaggatcagg acgctctctt cgcgtatacc aagcgcaacg ttatccccac
     1621 aattacccag atgaacctca aatatgcaat cagcgcaaag aacagagcga ggacagttgc
     1681 tggggtgagt atatgttcga caatgactaa caggcagttt caccagaagc tgttgaaatc
     1741 tattgccgct acacgagggg ctaccgtcgt gattggcacc tccaaattct acggagggtg
     1801 gcataatatg ttaaaaactg tgtactccga cgtggaaaac cctcacctga tgggttggga
     1861 ttatcctaag tgcgaccggg cgatgccaaa catgctgaga attatggcgt cattagtcct
     1921 ggcgcgaaag cacaccacgt gctgtagtct gtcacatcgc ttttacagat tggctaatga
     1981 atgcgcccaa gtgcttagcg agatggtgat gtgtgggggt tcactttacg tgaagcccgg
     2041 aggaacgtcc tcaggcgacg ccacaactgc ctacgcaaat tcagtattca acatatgtca
     2101 ggccgttaca gcaaacgtga atgctctgct gtctactgat gggaacaaga tcgccgataa
     2161 gtacgtccgg aacctgcaac acaggctgta cgagtgtctg tatcgtaatc gagatgtaga
     2221 caccgacttc gtgaacgaat tttacgcata cttacggaaa catttctcca tgatgatcct
     2281 ctccgacgat gcagttgtgt gctttaattc aacttacgcc tctcagggct tggtggccag
     2341 tatcaaaaat tttaagtcgg ttctttatta tcagaataac gtgtttatga gcgaggctaa
     2401 gtgttggacc gagactgatc tgaccaaagg cccgcacgag ttctgttccc agcacaccat
     2461 gctggtcaag cagggtgatg actatgtcta tttaccatac ccagatccga gtaggatctt
     2521 gggagccggt tgttttgtgg atgacattgt gaagactgac ggtacactca tgattgagcg
     2581 cttcgtcagt ttggcaatcg acgcttaccc ccttaccaaa catccaaatc aggaatatgc
     2641 ggatgtgttt cacctgtacc ttcaatacat aaggaaactt catgatgaac taactggaca
     2701 tatgctcgac atgtattctg taatgcttac aaatgacaat acctcacggt actgggaacc
     2761 ggagttttat gaagccatgt acaccccaca tactgtcctg caagaaaacc tttactttca
     2821 gtcgtacccc tatgacgtac cagattatgc gtaagctagc ttgactgact gagatacagc
     2881 gtaccttcag ctcacagaca tgataagata cattgatgag tttggacaaa ccacaactag
     2941 aatgcagtga aaaaaatgct ttatttgtga aatttgtgat gctattgctt tatttgtaac
     3001 cattataagc tgcaataaac aagttaacaa caacaattgc attcatttta tgtttcaggt
     3061 tcagggggag gtgtgggagg ttttttaaag caagtaaaac ctctacaaat gtggtattgg
     3121 cccatctcta tcggtatcgt agcataaccc cttggggcct ctaaacgggt cttgaggggt
     3181 tttttgtgcc cctcgggccg gattgctatc taccggcatt ggcgcagaaa aaaatgcctg
     3241 atgcgacgct gcgcgtctta tactcccaca tatgccagat tcagcaacgg atacggcttc
     3301 cccaacttgc ccacttccat acgtgtcctc cttaccagaa atttatcctt aaggtcgtca
     3361 gctatcctgc aggcgatctc tcgatttcga tcaagacatt cctttaatgg tcttttctgg
     3421 acaccactag gggtcagaag tagttcatca aactttcttc cctccctaat ctcattggtt
     3481 accttgggct atcgaaactt aattaaccag tcaagtcagc tacttggcga gatcgacttg
     3541 tctgggtttc gactacgctc agaattgcgt cagtcaagtt cgatctggtc cttgctattg
     3601 cacccgttct ccgattacga gtttcattta aatcatgtga gcaaaaggcc agcaaaaggc
     3661 caggaaccgt aaaaaggccg cgttgctggc gtttttccat aggctccgcc cccctgacga
     3721 gcatcacaaa aatcgacgct caagtcagag gtggcgaaac ccgacaggac tataaagata
     3781 ccaggcgttt ccccctggaa gctccctcgt gcgctctcct gttccgaccc tgccgcttac
     3841 cggatacctg tccgcctttc tcccttcggg aagcgtggcg ctttctcata gctcacgctg
     3901 taggtatctc agttcggtgt aggtcgttcg ctccaagctg ggctgtgtgc acgaaccccc
     3961 cgttcagccc gaccgctgcg ccttatccgg taactatcgt cttgagtcca acccggtaag
     4021 acacgactta tcgccactgg cagcagccac tggtaacagg attagcagag cgaggtatgt
     4081 aggcggtgct acagagttct tgaagtggtg gcctaactac ggctacacta gaagaacagt
     4141 atttggtatc tgcgctctgc tgaagccagt taccttcgga aaaagagttg gtagctcttg
     4201 atccggcaaa caaaccaccg ctggtagcgg tggttttttt gtttgcaagc agcagattac
     4261 gcgcagaaaa aaaggatctc aagaagatcc tttgatcttt tctacggggt ctgacgctca
     4321 gtggaacgaa aactcacgtt aagggatttt ggtcatgaga ttatcaaaaa ggatcttcac
     4381 ctagatcctt ttaaattaaa aatgaagttt taaatcaatc taaagtatat atgagtaaac
     4441 ttggtctgac agttaccaat gcttaatcag tgaggcacct atctcagcga tctgtctatt
     4501 tcgttcatcc atagttgcat ttaaatttcc gaactctcca aggccctcgt cggaaaatct
     4561 tcaaaccttt cgtccgatcc atcttgcagg ctacctctcg aacgaactat cgcaagtctc
     4621 ttggccggcc ttgcgccttg gctattgctt ggcagcgcct atcgccaggt attactccaa
     4681 tcccgaatat ccgagatcgg gatcacccga gagaagttca acctacatcc tcaatcccga
     4741 tctatccgag atccgaggaa tatcgaaatc ggggcgcgcc tggtgtaccg agaacgatcc
     4801 tctcagtgcg agtctcgacg atccatatcg ttgcttggca gtcagccagt cggaatccag
     4861 cttgggaccc aggaagtcca atcgtcagat attgtactca agcctggtca cggcagcgta
     4921 ccgatctgtt taaacctaga tattgatagt ctgatcggtc aacgtataat cgagtcctag
     4981 cttttgcaaa catctatcaa gagacaggat cagcaggagg ctttcgcatg agtattcaac
     5041 atttccgtgt cgcccttatt cccttttttg cggcattttg ccttcctgtt tttgctcacc
     5101 cagaaacgct ggtgaaagta aaagatgctg aagatcagtt gggtgcgcga gtgggttaca
     5161 tcgaactgga tctcaacagc ggtaagatcc ttgagagttt tcgccccgaa gaacgctttc
     5221 caatgatgag cacttttaaa gttctgctat gtggcgcggt attatcccgt attgacgccg
     5281 ggcaagagca actcggtcgc cgcatacact attctcagaa tgacttggtt gagtattcac
     5341 cagtcacaga aaagcatctt acggatggca tgacagtaag agaattatgc agtgctgcca
     5401 taaccatgag tgataacact gcggccaact tacttctgac aacgattgga ggaccgaagg
     5461 agctaaccgc ttttttgcac aacatggggg atcatgtaac tcgccttgat cgttgggaac
     5521 cggagctgaa tgaagccata ccaaacgacg agcgtgacac cacgatgcct gtagcaatgg
     5581 caacaacctt gcgtaaacta ttaactggcg aactacttac tctagcttcc cggcaacagt
     5641 tgatagactg gatggaggcg gataaagttg caggaccact tctgcgctcg gcccttccgg
     5701 ctggctggtt tattgctgat aaatctggag ccggtgagcg tgggtctcgc ggtatcattg
     5761 cagcactggg gccagatggt aagccctccc gtatcgtagt tatctacacg acggggagtc
     5821 aggcaactat ggatgaacga aatagacaga tcgctgagat aggtgcctca ctgattaagc
     5881 attggtaacc gattctaggt gcattggcgc agaaaaaaat gcctgatgcg acgctgcgcg
     5941 tcttatactc ccacatatgc cagattcagc aacggatacg gcttccccaa cttgcccact
     6001 tccatacgtg tcctccttac cagaaattta tccttaagat cccgaatcgt ttaaactcga
     6061 ctctggctct atcgaatctc cgtcgtttcg agcttacgcg aacagccgtg gcgctcattt
     6121 gctcgtcggg catcgaatct cgtcagctat cgtcagctta cctttttggc agcgatcgcg
     6181 gctcccgaca tcttggacca ttagctccac aggtatcttc ttccctctag tggtcataac
     6241 agcagcttca gctacctctc aattcaaaaa acccctcaag acccgtttag aggccccaag
     6301 gggttatgct atcaatcgtt gcgttacaca cacaaaaaac caacacacat ccatcttcga
     6361 tggatagcga ttttattatc taactgctga tcgagtgtag ccagatctag taatcaatta
     6421 cggggtcatt agttcatagc ccatatatgg agttccgcgt tacataactt acggtaaatg
     6481 gcccgcctgg ctgaccgccc aacgaccccc gcccattgac gtcaataatg acgtatgttc
     6541 ccatagtaac gccaataggg actttccatt gacgtcaatg ggtggagtat ttacggtaaa
     6601 ctgcccactt ggcagtacat caagtgtatc atatgccaag tacgccccct attgacgtca
     6661 atgacggtaa atggcccgcc tggcattatg cccagtacat gaccttatgg gactttccta
     6721 cttggcagta catctacgta ttagtcatcg ctattaccat gctgatgcgg ttttggcagt
     6781 acatcaatgg gcgtggatag cggtttgact cacggggatt tccaagtctc caccccattg
     6841 acgtcaatgg gagtttgttt tggcaccaaa atcaacggga ctttccaaaa tgtcgtaaca
     6901 actccgcccc attgacgcaa atgggcggta ggcgtgtacg gtgggaggtc tatataagca
     6961 gagctggttt agtgaaccgt cagatcagat ctttgtcgat cctaccatcc actcgacaca
     7021 cccgccagcg gccgc
//
