[The description below was written by a language model from this plasmid's Addgene catalogue record and the feature table of its GenBank file.]
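Description:
pGBW-m4133914 is a 7,035 bp circular mammalian expression plasmid built on the pTwist_CMV_6 backbone and carrying the wild-type coding sequence for the SARS-CoV-2 RNA-dependent RNA polymerase, a mature product of the viral ORF1ab polyprotein. It is maintained in E. coli through a high-copy ColE1/pUC-type origin of replication and selected with ampicillin via the beta-lactamase (AmpR) gene. No mammalian selection marker or episomal replication element is annotated, which fits use by transient transfection.

Expression is driven by the human cytomegalovirus immediate-early enhancer and promoter, which sit just before the plasmid's numbering origin. The roughly 2.8 kb polymerase open reading frame is not itself annotated in the feature table, but it would occupy the unannotated region between the promoter and the C-terminal tags. Directly downstream lies a TEV protease recognition site followed by an HA epitope tag, both contributed by the backbone, so the protein is made as a C-terminal fusion whose HA tag allows detection or immunoaffinity capture and can then be removed by TEV cleavage. An SV40 polyadenylation signal terminates the transcript.

The expression cassette is bracketed by insulating elements: 5' and 3' beta-globin insulator sequences, T7 and rrnG transcription terminators on each side, and a synthetic polyadenylation signal upstream of the CMV enhancer. These limit read-through transcription between the backbone and the cassette. The plasmid belongs to a set of tagged SARS-CoV-2 protein constructs intended for expression and/or purification of viral proteins from mammalian cells.
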