Addgene plasmid #152552: pGBW-m4133914
Purpose: Mammalian expression plasmid for SARS-CoV-2 RNA-dependent RNA polymerase
Depositing lab: Ginkgo Bioworks & Benjie Chen. Depositing organization: Ginkgo Bioworks.
Backbone
  Vector backbone: pTwist_CMV_6
  Backbone size w/o insert (bp): 4180
  Vector type: Mammalian Expression
Growth in bacteria
  Bacterial resistance: Ampicillin, 100 μg/mL
  Growth temperature: 37°C
  Growth strain: DH5alpha
  Copy number: High Copy
Gene/Insert
  Gene/Insert name: SARS-CoV-2 RNA-dependent RNA polymerase
  Species: Severe acute respiratory syndrome coronavirus 2
  Insert size (bp): 2795
  Mutation: wt
  Entrez Gene: ORF1ab (a.k.a. GU280_gp01)
  Promoter: CMV
  Tag / fusion protein: Cleavable TEV;HA (C terminal on backbone)
  Cloning method: Unknown
Resource information
  A portion of this plasmid was derived from a plasmid made by: GinkgoBioworks
Depositor comments: NCBI reference sequence: YP_009725307.1
How to cite: pGBW-m4133914 was a gift from Ginkgo Bioworks & Benjie Chen (Addgene plasmid # 152552 ; http://n2t.net/addgene:152552 ; RRID:Addgene_152552)
